>Addgene plasmid #58449 | pUAST td tomato Rab8 WT | addgene partial sequence | sequence record 91855 | SV40pA-R 5'-GAAATTTGTGATGCTATTGC-3'
CAAGTTAACAACAACAATTGCATTCATTTTATGTTTCAGGTTCAGGGGGAGGTGTGGGAGGTTTTTTAAA
GCAAGTAAAACCTCTACAAATGTGGTATGGCTGATTATGATCTCTAGTCAAGGCACTATACATCAAATAT
TTTTCCATAATTTTCTTGTATAGCAGTGCAGCTTTTTCCTTTGTGGTGTAAATAGCAAAGCAAGCAAGAG
TTCTATTACTAAACACAGCATGACTCAAAAAACTTAGCAATTCTGAAGGAAAGTCCTTGGGGTCTTCTAC
CTTTCTCTTCTTTTTTGGAGGAGTAGAATGTTGAGAGTCAGCAGTAGCCTCATCATCACTAGATGGCATT
TCTTCTGAGCAAAACAGGTTTTCCTCATTAAAGGCATTCCACCACTGCTCCCATTCATCAGTTCCATAGG
TTGGAATCTAAAATACACAAACAATTAGAATCAGTAGTTTAACACATTATACACTTAAAAATTTTATATT
TACCTTAGAGCTTTAAATCTCTGTAGGTAGTTTGTCCAATTATGTCACACCACAGAAGTAAGGTTCCTTC
ACAAAGATCCTCTAGAGGATCATCAACCACTTTGTACAAGAAAGCTGGGTTTCAAAGCAGACTGCACCTG
GACAACCAACTGTCCTTCGTCCGACTGTCCATCGGTTTCAGCTGATGGCCGCCCTTGGGTGGGTTGTTCG
CCTCCATTCGCTTTTCCGTTTTCGCTTTGATATCACTGGCTAGGGTGAGGAAGG
