>Addgene plasmid #58449 | pUAST td tomato Rab8 WT | addgene partial sequence | sequence record 92083 | tdTomato-Fwd 5'-ctgttcctgtacggcatgg-3'
GGTACCGCGGGCCCGGGATCATCAACAAGTTTGTACAAAAAAGCAGGCTTAATGGCCAAAACCTACGACT
ATCTGTTCAAACTGCTCCTGATCGGTGACTCCGGAGTGGGCAAGACCTGCATCCTCTTCCGATTCTCTGA
GGACGCCTTCAACACAACGTTTATATCCACAATAGGTATCGATTTTAAAATTAGAACAATTGAATTAGAT
AACAAGAAGATTAAGCTGCAGATATGGGACACTGCCGGCCAGGAGCGTTTTCGCACAATCACCACGGCCT
ATTACAGAGGTGCCATGGGCATCATGCTGGTATATGACATAACCCAGGAAAAGTCCTTCGAGAACATCAA
AAACTGGATCAGGAATATCGAGGAAAATGCGTCCGCCGATGTCGAGAAAATGCTGCTGGGAAACAAGTGC
GAATTGACCGATAAGCGACAGGTTTCAAAAGAGCGCGGCGAACAATTGGCCATCGAGTATGGCATCAAGT
TCATGGAGACCTCCGCGAAGGCCAGCATTAACGTGGAAGAAGCCTTCCTCACCCTAGCCAGTGATATCAA
AGCGAAAACGGAAAAGCGAATGGAGGCGAACAACCCACCCAAGGGCGGCCATCAGCTGAAACCGATGGAC
AGTCGGACGAAGGACAGTTGGTTGTCCAGGTGCAGTCTGCTTTGAA
