[The description below was written by a language model from this plasmid's Addgene catalogue record.]
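Description:
pUAST td tomato Rab8 WT is an insect expression plasmid built on the pUAST backbone, the classic Drosophila vector for GAL4/UAS-driven transgene expression. It is propagated in E. coli under ampicillin selection; the copy number is not recorded, and no feature table is provided, so the bacterial origin and the exact arrangement of backbone elements cannot be confirmed from the record. pUAST vectors generally carry P-element ends and a mini-white eye-colour marker for germline transformation of flies, but these parts are not listed explicitly here.

The insert is wild-type Rab8 from Drosophila melanogaster (CG8287), a small GTPase of the Rab family, which regulates membrane trafficking. It was introduced by Gateway recombination cloning. The coding sequence is fused at its N terminus to tdTomato, a bright red tandem-dimer fluorescent protein supplied by the backbone. N-terminal tagging is the usual choice for Rab proteins because it leaves the C-terminal region free for the lipid modification needed for membrane association. The promoter is recorded as GAL4, meaning that transcription depends on GAL4 binding to the upstream activating sequences in pUAST. Expression therefore occurs only in cells or tissues where a GAL4 driver is present. The listed 3′ sequencing primer suggests an SV40 polyadenylation signal downstream of the insert.

The stated purpose is expression of tdTomato-tagged Drosophila Rab8. The "WT" designation distinguishes it from mutant Rab variants. Such a construct is typically used to visualise Rab8 localisation and Rab8-positive compartments with spatial and temporal control, either in transgenic flies crossed to GAL4 lines or in cultured insect cells co-expressing GAL4.
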