Addgene plasmid #58449: pUAST td tomato Rab8 WT
Purpose: expression of drosophila td tomato Rab8
Depositing lab: Matthew Scott. Depositing organization: Stanford University. Publication: Thirty-one flavors of Drosophila rab proteins. Zhang J, Schulze KL, Hiesinger PR, Suyama K, Wang S, Fish M, Acar M, Hoskins RA, Bellen HJ, Scott MP. Genetics. 2007 Jun;176(2):1307-22. Epub 2007 Apr 3. 10.1534/genetics.106.066761 PubMed 17409086.
Backbone
  Vector backbone: pUAST
  Vector type: Insect Expression
Growth in bacteria
  Bacterial resistance: Ampicillin, 100 μg/mL
  Growth temperature: 37°C
  Growth strain: DH5alpha
  Copy number: Unknown
Gene/Insert
  Gene/Insert name: Rab8
  Species: D. melanogaster (fly)
  Entrez Gene: Rab8 (a.k.a. Dmel_CG8287, AAF49101, CG8287, DRAB8, DRab8, Dm Rab8, DmRab8, Dmel\CG8287, O18338, Rab-r8, dm-Rab8, l(3)76BDu, rab8)
  Promoter: GAL4
  Tag / fusion protein: td Tomato (N terminal on backbone)
  Cloning method: Gateway Cloning
  Sequencing primers: 5′ tdTomato-Fwd; 3′ SV40pA-R
Terms and licenses: Academic/Nonprofit Terms; Industry Terms: Not Available to Industry
How to cite: pUAST td tomato Rab8 WT was a gift from Matthew Scott (Addgene plasmid # 58449 ; http://n2t.net/addgene:58449 ; RRID:Addgene_58449)
